>Addgene plasmid #174552 | S019 | addgene full sequence | sequence record 343595 | Addgene NGS Result
TTCTTGAAGACGAAAGGGCCTCGTGATACGCCTATTTTTATAGGTTAATGTCATGATAATAATGGTTTCT
TAGACGTCAGGTGGCACTTTTCGGGGAAATGTGCGCGGAACCCCTATTTGTTTATTTTTCTAAATACATT
CAAATATGTATCCGCTCATGAGACAATAACCCTGATAAATGCTTCAATAATATTGAAAAAGGAAGAGTAT
GAGTATTCAACATTTCCGTGTCGCCCTTATTCCCTTTTTTGCGGCATTTTGCCTTCCTGTTTTTGCTCAC
CCAGAAACGCTGGTGAAAGTAAAAGATGCTGAAGATCAGTTGGGTGCACGAGTGGGTTACATCGAACTGG
ATCTCAACAGCGGTAAGATCCTTGAGAGTTTTCGCCCCGAAGAACGTTTTCCAATGATGAGCACTTTTAA
AGTTCTGCTATGTGGCGCGGTATTATCCCGTGTTGACGCCGGGCAAGAGCAACTCGGTCGCCGCATACAC
TATTCTCAGAATGACTTGGTTGAGTACTCACCAGTCACAGAAAAGCATCTTACGGATGGCATGACAGTAA
GAGAATTATGCAGTGCTGCCATAACCATGAGTGATAACACTGCGGCCAACTTACTTCTGACAACGATCGG
AGGACCGAAGGAGCTAACCGCTTTTTTGCACAACATGGGGGATCATGTAACTCGCCTTGATCGTTGGGAA
CCGGAGCTGAATGAAGCCATACCAAACGACGAGCGTGACACCACGATGCCTGCAGCAATGGCAACAACGT
TGCGCAAACTATTAACTGGCGAACTACTTACTCTAGCTTCCCGGCAACAATTAATAGACTGGATGGAGGC
GGATAAAGTTGCAGGACCACTTCTGCGCTCGGCCCTTCCGGCTGGCTGGTTTATTGCTGATAAATCTGGA
GCCGGTGAGCGTGGGTCTCGCGGTATCATTGCAGCACTGGGGCCAGATGGTAAGCCCTCCCGTATCGTAG
TTATCTACACGACGGGGAGTCAGGCAACTATGGATGAACGAAATAGACAGATCGCTGAGATAGGTGCCTC
ACTGATTAAGCATTGGTAACTGTCAGACCAAGTTTACTCATATATACTTTAGATTGATTTAAAACTTCAT
TTTTAATTTAAAAGGATCTAGGTGAAGATCCTTTTTGATAATCTCATGACCAAAATCCCTTAACGTGAGT
TTTCGTTCCACTGAGCGTCAGACCCCGTAGAAAAGATCAAAGGATCTTCTTGAGATCCTTTTTTTCTGCG
CGTAATCTGCTGCTTGCAAACAAAAAAACCACCGCTACCAGCGGTGGTTTGTTTGCCGGATCAAGAGCTA
CCAACTCTTTTTCCGAAGGTAACTGGCTTCAGCAGAGCGCAGATACCAAATACTGTCCTTCTAGTGTAGC
CGTAGTTAGGCCACCACTTCAAGAACTCTGTAGCACCGCCTACATACCTCGCTCTGCTAATCCTGTTACC
AGTGGCTGCTGCCAGTGGCGATAAGTCGTGTCTTACCGGGTTGGACTCAAGACGATAGTTACCGGATAAG
GCGCAGCGGTCGGGCTGAACGGGGGGTTCGTGCACACAGCCCAGCTTGGAGCGAACGACCTACACCGAAC
TGAGATACCTACAGCGTGAGCTATGAGAAAGCGCCACGCTTCCCGAAGGGAGAAAGGCGGACAGGTATCC
GGTAAGCGGCAGGGTCGGAACAGGAGAGCGCACGAGGGAGCTTCCAGGGGGAAACGCCTGGTATCTTTAT
AGTCCTGTCGGGTTTCGCCACCTCTGACTTGAGCGTCGATTTTTGTGATGCTCGTCAGGGGGGCGGAGCC
TATGGAAAAACGCCAGCAACGCGGCCTTTTTACGGTTCCTGGCCTTTTGCTGGCCTTTTGCTCACATGTT
CTTTCCTGCGTTATCCCCTGATTCTGTGGATAACCGTATTACCGCCTTTGAGTGAGCTGATACCGCTCGC
CGCAGCCGAACGACCGAGCGCAGCGAGTCAGTGAGCGAGGAAGCGGAAGAGCGCCTGATGCGGTATTTTC
TCCTTACGCATCTGTGCGGTATTTCACACCGCAATGGTGCACTCTCAGTACAATCTGCTCTGATGCCGCA
TAGTTAAGCCAGTATACACTCCGCTATCGCTACGTGACTGGGTCATGGCTGCGCCCCGACACCCGCCAAC
ACCCGCTGACGCGCCCTGACGGGCTTGTCTGCTCCCGGCATCCGCTTACAGACAAGCTGTGACCGTCTCC
GGGAGCTGCATGTGTCAGAGGTTTTCACCGTCATCACCGAAACGCGCGAGGCAGCTGCGGTAAAGCTCAT
CAGCGTGGTCGTGAAGCGATTCACAGATGTCTGCCTGTTCATCCGCGTCCAGCTCGTTGAGTTTCTCCAG
AAGCGTTAATGTCTGGCTTCTGATAAAGCGGGCCATGTTAAGGGCGGTTTTTTCCTGTTTGGTCACTGAT
GCCTCCGTGTAAGGGGGATTTCTGTTCATGGGGGTAATGATACCGATGAAACGAGAGAGGATGCTCACGA
TACGGGTTACTGATGATGAACATGCCCGGTTACTGGAACGTTGTGAGGGTAAACAACTGGCGGTATGGAT
GCGGCGGGACCAGAGAAAAATCACTCAGGGTCAATGCCAGCGCTTCGTTAATACAGATGTAGGTGTTCCA
CAGGGTAGCCAGCAGCATCCTGCGATGCAGATCCGGAACATAATGGTGCAGGGCGCTGACTTCCGCGTTT
CCAGACTTTACGAAACACGGAAACCGAAGACCATTCATGTTGTTGCTCAGGTCGCAGACGTTTTGCAGCA
GCAGTCGCTTCACGTTCGCTCGCGTATCGGTGATTCATTCTGCTAACCAGTAAGGCAACCCCGCCAGCCT
AGCCGGGTCCTCAACGACAGGAGCACGATCATGCGCACCCGTGGCCAGGACCCAACGCTGCCCGAGATGC
GCCGCGTGCGGCTGCTGGAGATGGCGGACGCGATGGATATGTTCTGCCAAGGGTTGGTTTGCGCATTCAC
AGTTCTCCGCAAGAATTGATTGGCTCCAATTCTTGGAGTGGTGAATCCGTTAGCGAGGTGCCGCCGGCTT
CCATTCAGGTCGAGGTGGCCCGGCTCCATGCACCGCGACGCAACGCGGGGAGGCAGACAAGGTATAGGGC
GGCGCCTACAATCCATGCCAACCCGTTCCATGTGCTCGCCGAGGCGGCATAAATCGCCGTGACGATCAGC
GGTCCAATGATCGAAGTTAGGCTGGTAAGAGCCGCGAGCGATCCTTGAAGCTGTCCCTGATGGTCGTCAT
CTACCTGCCTGGACAGCATGGCCTGCAACGCGGGCATCCCGATGCCGCCGGAAGCGAGAAGAATCATAAT
GGGGAAGGCCATCCAGCCTCGCGTCGCGAACGCCAGCAAGACGTAGCCCAGCGCGTCGGCCGCCATGCCG
GCGATAATGGCCTGCTTCTCGCCGAAACGTTTGGTGGCGGGACCAGTGACGAAGGCTTGAGCGAGGGCGT
GCAAGATTCCGAATACCGCAAGCGACAGGCCGATCATCGTCGCGCTCCAGCGAAAGCGGTCCTCGCCGAA
AATGACCCAGAGCGCTGCCGGCACCTGTCCTACGAGTTGCATGATAAAGAAGACAGTCATAAGTGCGGCG
ACGATAGTCATGCCCCGCGCCCACCGGAAGGAGCTGACTGGGTTGAAGGCTCTCAAGGGCATCGGTCGAG
ATCCCGGTGCCTAATGAGTGAGCTAACTTACATTAATTGCGTTGCGCTCACTGCCCGCTTTCCAGTCGGG
AAACCTGTCGTGCCAGCTGCATTAATGAATCGGCCAACGCGCGGGGAGAGGCGGTTTGCGTATTGGGCGC
CAGGGTGGTTTTTCTTTTCACCAGTGAGACGGGCAACAGCTGATTGCCCTTCACCGCCTGGCCCTGAGAG
AGTTGCAGCAAGCGGTCCACGCTGGTTTGCCCCAGCAGGCGAAAATCCTGTTTGATGGTGGTTAACGGCG
GGATATAACATGAGCTGTCTTCGGTATCGTCGTATCCCACTACCGAGATATCCGCACCAACGCGCAGCCC
GGACTCGGTAATGGCGCGCATTGCGCCCAGCGCCATCTGATCGTTGGCAACCAGCATCGCAGTGGGAACG
ATGCCCTCATTCAGCATTTGCATGGTTTGTTGAAAACCGGACATGGCACTCCAGTCGCCTTCCCGTTCCG
CTATCGGCTGAATTTGATTGCGAGTGAGATATTTATGCCAGCCAGCCAGACGCAGACGCGCCGAGACAGA
ACTTAATGGGCCCGCTAACAGCGCGATTTGCTGGTGACCCAATGCGACCAGATGCTCCACGCCCAGTCGC
GTACCGTCTTCATGGGAGAAAATAATACTGTTGATGGGTGTCTGGTCAGAGACATCAAGAAATAACGCCG
GAACATTAGTGCAGGCAGCTTCCACAGCAATGGCATCCTGGTCATCCAGCGGATAGTTAATGATCAGCCC
ACTGACGCGTTGCGCGAGAAGATTGTGCACCGCCGCTTTACAGGCTTCGACGCCGCTTCGTTCTACCATC
GACACCACCACGCTGGCACCCAGTTGATCGGCGCGAGATTTAATCGCCGCGACAATTTGCGACGGCGCGT
GCAGGGCCAGACTGGAGGTGGCAACGCCAATCAGCAACGACTGTTTGCCCGCCAGTTGTTGTGCCACGCG
GTTGGGAATGTAATTCAGCTCCGCCATCGCCGCTTCCACTTTTTCCCGCGTTTTCGCAGAAACGTGGCTG
GCCTGGTTCACCACGCGGGAAACGGTCTGATAAGAGACACCGGCATACTCTGCGACATCGTATAACGTTA
CTGGTTTCACATTCACCACCCTGAATTGACTCTCTTCCGGGCGCTATCATGCCATACCGCGAAAGGTTTT
GCGCCATTCGATGGTGTCCGGGATCTCGACGCTCTCCCTTATGCGACTCCTGCATTAGGAAGCAGCCCAG
TAGTAGGTTGAGGCCGTTGAGCACCGCCGCCGCAAGGAATGGTGCATGCAAGGAGATGGCGCCCAACAGT
CCCCCGGCCACGGGGCCTGCCACCATACCCACGCCGAAACAAGCGCTCATGAGCCCGAAGTGGCGAGCCC
GATCTTCCCCATCGGTGATGTCGGCGATATAGGCGCCAGCAACCGCACCTGTGGCGCCGGTGATGCCGGC
CACGATGCGTCCGGCGTAGAGGATCGAGATCTCGATCCCGCGAAATTAATACGACTCACTATAGGGGAAT
TGTGAGCGGATAACAATTCCCCTCTAGAAATAATTTTGTTTAACTTTAAGAAGGAGATATACATATGGCT
AGCCATCATCATCATCATCACAGCGGCATGTCTCAAAGCAACCGTGAACTGGTGGTAGACTTTCTGTCTT
ACAAGCTATCCCAAAAGGGTTACTCTTGGTCTCAGTTTTCTGACGTTGAGGAGAATAGGACGGAGGCACC
TGAAGGAACCGAATCTGAAGCTGTAAAACAAGCGTTGAGGGAAGCGGGTGACGAGTTTGAGCTGCGTTAC
GAAAGAGCGATCTCAGACCTTACAAGTCAATTGCATATCACGCCGGGCACCGCTTATCAGAGTTTTGAGC
AAGTAGTAAATGAATTGTTCAGGGATGGAGTAAATTGGGGACGTATCGTTGCGTTTTTTAGTTTTGGGGG
TGCTTTGTGTGTCGAGTCCGTCGATAAGGAGATGCAAGTATTAGTTTCACGTATCGCCGCTTGGATGGCG
ACATACTTAAATGACCACTTGGAGCCATGGATACAAGAAAACGGAGGCTGGGATACATTTGTTGAGCTAT
ATGGGAACAACGCAGCGGCCGAGAGTCGTAAAGGGCAGGAACGTGGCGGTGGCGGTTCTGGAGGAAGTTA
ATGAGGATCCGGATGGCACCACCACCACCACCACTGATGAGCTGAGCAATAACTAGCATAACCCCTTGGG
GCCTCTAAACGGGTCTTGAGGGGTTTTTTGCTGAAAGGAGGAACTATATCCGGATATCCCGCAAGAGGCC
CGGCAGTACCGGCATAACCAAGCCTATGCCTACAGCATCCAGGGTGACGGTGCCGAGGATGACGATGAGC
GCATTGTTAGATTTCATACACGGTGCCTGACTGCGTTAGCAATTTAACTGTGATAAACTACCGCATTAAA
GCTTATCGATGATAAGCTGTCAAACATGAGAA
Features (pLannotate 1.2.2; 20 found; start..end, strand, type, name):
    104..208     +  promoter       AmpR promoter: bla
    209..1069    +  CDS            AmpR: β-lactamase; bla; confers resistance to ampicillin, carbenicillin, and related antibiotics
   1240..1828    +  rep_origin     ori: high-copy-number ColE1/pMB1/pBR322/pUC origin of replication
   2014..2153    -  misc_feature   bom: basis of mobility region from pBR322
   2255..2446    -  CDS            rop: Rop protein, which maintains plasmids at low copy number; rop
   2463..2843    +  CDS            YPB1_ECOLX: Protein predicted: Swiss-Prot protein existence level 4. From Escherichia coli.
   3085..3709    -  CDS            TcR (fragment): tetracycline efflux protein; tet; confers resistance to tetracycline
   3724..3745    -  protein_bind   CAP binding site: CAP binding activates transcription in the presence of cAMP. E. coli catabolite activator protein
   3758..4840    -  CDS            lacI: lac repressor; lacI; The lac repressor binds to the lac operator to inhibit transcription in E. coli. This inhibition can be relieved by adding lactose or isopropyl-β-D-thiogalactopyranoside (IPTG).
   4841..4918    -  promoter       lacI promoter: lacI
   4926..5205    -  CDS            TcR (fragment): tetracycline efflux protein; tet; confers resistance to tetracycline
   5227..5245    +  promoter       T7 promoter: promoter for bacteriophage T7 RNA polymerase
   5246..5270    +  protein_bind   lac operator: The lac repressor binds to the lac operator to inhibit transcription in E. coli. This inhibition can be relieved by adding lactose or isopropyl-β-D-thiogalactopyranoside (IPTG). lac repressor encoded by lacI
   5285..5307    +  RBS            RBS: efficient ribosome binding site from bacteriophage T7 gene 10 (Olins and Rangwala, 1989)
   5324..5340    +  CDS            capTEV™ (fragment): composite tag for in vivo biotinylation, TEV protease cleavage, and 6xHis tagging
   5348..5854    +  CDS            BCL2L1 (fragment): B2CL1_HUMAN - Also known as BCL2L, BCLX. Experimental evidence at protein level: Swiss-Prot protein existence level 1. Isoform Bcl-X(S) promotes apoptosis. From Homo sapiens (Human).
   5897..5914    +  CDS            9xHis (fragment): 9xHis affinity tag
   5933..5980    +  terminator     T7 terminator: transcription terminator for bacteriophage T7 RNA polymerase
   6003..6107    -  CDS            TcR (fragment): tetracycline efflux protein; tet; confers resistance to tetracycline
   6155..6183    -  promoter       tet promoter: E. coli promoter for tetracycline efflux protein gene
