[The description below was written by a language model from this plasmid's Addgene catalogue record and pLannotate feature annotations shown in this document.]
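Description:
S019 (pET-iBclxL-v3) is a pET-family bacterial expression plasmid for producing a His-tagged, engineered variant of human Bcl-xL in E. coli. The sequenced record is about 6.2 kb. It is propagated through a ColE1/pMB1-type origin accompanied by the pBR322 bom region and the rop gene, which keeps copy number low, in line with the catalogue's low-copy designation. Selection is by ampicillin through the bla β-lactamase gene under its own promoter. Several tetracycline-resistance fragments and a tet promoter are also annotated. These are interrupted remnants of the pBR322 ancestry of the backbone, not a functional marker.

The expression cassette follows the standard T7lac design. A T7 promoter is followed directly by a lac operator, then the strong phage T7 gene 10 ribosome binding site, the coding region and a T7 terminator. The plasmid-borne lacI gene supplies repressor, so transcription stays off until IPTG is added in a host that provides T7 RNA polymerase. The insert is annotated as a fragment of human BCL2L1 (Bcl-xL) and is described in the catalogue as iBclxL-v3, a Bcl-xL inhibitor-resistant protein; the specific mutations are not given in the record. A short histidine tract annotated downstream of the coding region corresponds to the His tag used for affinity purification. A brief match to a composite tag just upstream of the insert is too short to interpret with confidence.

The plasmid is intended for recombinant production and nickel-affinity purification of this drug-insensitive Bcl-xL variant. The variant was developed as part of work on rationally designed, chemically controlled protein switches.
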