Addgene plasmid #174552: S019
Purpose: pET-iBclxL-v3, His tag for affinity purification
Depositing lab: Bruno Correia. Depositing organization: Swiss Federal Institute of Technology (EPFL). Publication: A rational blueprint for the design of chemically-controlled protein switches. Shui S, Gainza P, Scheller L, Yang C, Kurumida Y, Rosset S, Georgeon S, Di Roberto RB, Castellanos-Rueda R, Reddy ST, Correia BE. Nat Commun. 2021 Oct 1;12(1):5754. doi: 10.1038/s41467-021-25735-9. PubMed 34599176.
Backbone
  Vector backbone: pET
  Backbone size w/o insert (bp): 600
  Total vector size (bp): 6000
  Vector type: Bacterial Expression
Growth in bacteria
  Bacterial resistance: Ampicillin, 100 μg/mL
  Growth temperature: 37°C
  Growth strain: DH5alpha
  Copy number: Low Copy
Gene/Insert
  Gene/Insert name: iBclxL-v3, Bclxl inhibitor resistant protein
  Species: H. sapiens (human)
  Promoter: T7
  Tag / fusion protein: His
  Cloning method: Gibson Cloning
  Sequencing primers: 5′ T7 promoter; 3′ T7 terminator
Terms and licenses: Academic/Nonprofit Terms; Industry Terms: Not Available to Industry
How to cite: S019 was a gift from Bruno Correia (Addgene plasmid # 174552 ; http://n2t.net/addgene:174552 ; RRID:Addgene_174552)
